Addgene plasmid #146368: pAc5.1B-lambdaN-HA-DmPABPC1-V5His6_G
Purpose: Insect Expression of DmPABPC1
Depositing lab: Elisa Izaurralde. Depositing organization: Max Planck Institute for Developmental Biology.
Backbone
  Vector backbone: Unknown
  Vector type: Insect Expression
Growth in bacteria
  Bacterial resistance: Ampicillin, 100 μg/mL
  Growth temperature: 37°C
  Growth strain: DH5alpha
  Copy number: Low Copy
Gene/Insert
  Gene/Insert name: DmPABPC1
  Species: D. melanogaster (fly)
  Mutation: one non silent mutation G26S, and seven silent mutations compared to the sequence given by NCBI: NM_166265.2.
  Entrez Gene: pAbp (a.k.a. Dmel_CG5119, BABP, BcDNA:LD24412, CG16803, CG5119, Dmel\CG5119, PABP, PABP55B, PABPC1, PAbp, Pabp, anon-EST:Posey247, anon-EST:Posey249, anon-EST:fe2E5, dPABP, duo, l(2)SH1908, l(2)SH2 1908, l(2)k10109, pAB, pABP, pABp, pabp)
  Cloning method: Unknown
Terms and licenses: Academic/Nonprofit Terms; Industry Terms: Not Available to Industry
Depositor comments: Plasmids from this collection were made available to the research community and donated after the lab closed. Please note that the sequence provided by the depositing laboratory may be theoretical/predicted or based on Sanger sequencing results. There may be discrepancies between sequencing results obtained by Addgene and the depositor sequence. If an Addgene verified sequence is not available, please contact before placing your order to request that our lab fully sequence the plasmid.
How to cite: pAc5.1B-lambdaN-HA-DmPABPC1-V5His6_G was a gift from Elisa Izaurralde (Addgene plasmid # 146368 ; http://n2t.net/addgene:146368 ; RRID:Addgene_146368)
