[The description below was written by a language model from this plasmid's Addgene catalogue record and pLannotate feature annotations shown in this document.]
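Description:
pAc5.1B-lambdaN-HA-DmPABPC1-V5His6_G is a 7,361 nt insect expression plasmid for producing Drosophila melanogaster cytoplasmic poly(A)-binding protein (pAbp/PABPC1) in fly cells. The catalogue lists the backbone as unknown, although the name and annotated parts point to a pAc5.1-type vector. In bacteria it is maintained through a ColE1/pUC-family origin and selected with ampicillin via the bla gene and its own promoter. The record describes it as low copy even though the origin annotation is of the high-copy type. Short fragments annotated as tetracycline resistance and SV40 large T antigen are non-functional backbone remnants. No selectable marker for insect cells is annotated.

Expression is driven by the constitutive Drosophila actin 5C (Ac5) promoter and terminated by an SV40 polyadenylation signal. The open reading frame begins with a short fragment of the bacteriophage lambda N protein, followed by an HA epitope (detected as a partial match to a 3xHA element, consistent with a single copy), then the full pAbp coding sequence and a C-terminal V5 tag. The name also indicates a His6 tag, which the feature table does not annotate separately. The lambda N peptide binds boxB RNA hairpins, so fusions of this kind are generally used in tethering assays, where the protein is recruited to a boxB-containing reporter mRNA to test its effect on translation or mRNA stability. The record itself states only insect expression as the purpose. The HA and V5 tags allow detection or immunoprecipitation. Relative to the NCBI reference sequence, the insert carries one amino acid substitution, G26S, and seven silent changes. The depositor sequence may be theoretical rather than fully verified.
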