Features (pLannotate 1.2.2; 11 found; start..end, strand, type, name):
     56..2568    +  promoter       Ac5 promoter: Drosophila melanogaster actin 5C promoter
   2588..2653    +  CDS            N (fragment): REGN_LAMBD - Experimental evidence at protein level: Swiss-Prot protein existence level 1. Plays a role as a transcriptional antitermination factor that allows the virus to initiate its lytic phase. Activates expression of the delayed viral early genes by modifying host RNA polymerase (RNAP) into a form that is resistant to termination signals. This antitermination function requires the host NusA protein which serves to stabilize the interaction between antitermination protein N and host RNA polymerase. From Escherichia phage lambda (Bacteriophage lambda).
   2678..2704    +  CDS            3xHA (fragment): three tandem HA epitope tags
   2717..4618    +  CDS            pAbp: PABP_DROME - Experimental evidence at protein level: Swiss-Prot protein existence level 1. Binds the poly(A) tail of mRNA (PubMed:2125288). Since it interacts with the cap-associating translation initiation factor eIF4G, it is likely that it functions by linking Atx2 to the cap-binding complex (PubMed:28388438). Forms a complex with tyf and Atx2 which functions in adult circadian pacemaker neurons to sustain circadian rhythms likely by switching between activator and repressor modes of post-transcriptional regulation via interaction with Lsm12a or me31B, respectively (PubMed:28388438). The act
   4646..4687    +  CDS            V5 tag: epitope tag from simian virus 5
   4787..4921    -  polyA_signal   SV40 poly(A) signal: SV40 polyadenylation signal
   4944..5028    -  CDS            large T antigen (fragment): large T antigen from SV40 (simian virus 40)
   5029..5499    +  CDS            TcR (fragment): tetracycline efflux protein; tet; confers resistance to tetracycline
   5543..6131    -  rep_origin     ori: high-copy-number ColE1/pMB1/pBR322/pUC origin of replication
   6302..7162    -  CDS            AmpR: β-lactamase; bla; confers resistance to ampicillin, carbenicillin, and related antibiotics
   7163..7267    -  promoter       AmpR promoter: bla
>Addgene plasmid #146368 | pAc5.1B-lambdaN-HA-DmPABPC1-V5His6_G | depositor full sequence | sequence record 288813 | Full Sequence
CTTCAAGGAATTAATTCTATATTCTAAAAACACAAATGATACTTCTAAAAAAAATCATGAATGGCATCAA
CTCTGAATCAAATCTTTGCAGATGCACCTACTTCTCATTTCCACTGTCACATCATTTTTCCAGATCTCGC
TGCCTGTTATGTGGCCCACAAACCAAGACACGTTTTATGGCCATTAAAGCTGGCTGATCGTCGCCAAACA
CCAAATACATATCAATATGTACATTCGAGAAAGAAGCGATCAAAGAAGCGTCTTCGGGCGAGTAGGAGAA
TGCGGAGGAGAAGGAGAACGAGCTGATCTAGTATCTCTCCACAATCCAATGCCAACTGACCAACTGGCCA
TATTCGGAGCAATTTGAAGCCAATTTCCATCGCCTGGCGATCGCTCCATTCTTGGCTATATGTTTTTCAC
CGTTCCCGGGGCCATTTTCAAAGACTCGTCGGTAAGATAAGATTGTGTCACTCGCTGTCTCTCTTCATTT
GTCGAAGAATGCTGAGGAATTTCGCGATGACGTCGGCGAGTATTTTGAAGAATGAGAATAATTTGTATTT
ATACGAAAATCAGTTAGTGGAATTTTCTACAAAAACATGTTATCTATAGATAATTTTGTTGCAAAATATG
TTGACTATGACAAAGATTGTATGTATATACCTTTAATGTATTCTCATTTTCTTATGTATTTATAATGGCA
ATGATGATACTGATGATATTTTAAGATGATGCCAGACCACAGGCTGATTTCTGCGTCTTTTGCCGAACGC
AGTGCATGTGCGGTTGTTGTTTTTTGGAATAGTTTCAATTTTCGGACTGTCCGCTTTGATTTCAGTTTCT
TGGCTTATTCAAAAAGCAAAGTAAAGCCAAAAAAGCGAGATGGCAATACCAAATGCGGCAAAACGGTAGT
GGAAGGAAAGGGGTGCGGGGCAGCGGAAGGAAGGGTGGGGCGGGGCGTGGCGGGGTCTGTGGCTGGGCGC
GACGTCACCGACGTTGGAGCCACTCCTTTGACCATGTGTGCGTGTGTGTATTATTCGTGTCTCGCCACTC
GCCGGTTGTTTTTTTCTTTTTATCTCGCTCTCTCTAGCGCCATCTCGTACGCATGCTCAACGCACCGCAT
GTTGCCGTGTCCTTTATGCGTCATTTTGGCTCGAAATAGGCAATTATTTAAACAAAGATTAGTCAACGAA
AACGCTAAAATAAATAAGTCTACAATATGGTTACTTATTGCCATGTGTGTGCAGCCAACGATAGCAACAA
AAGCAACAACACAGTGGCTTTCCCTCTTTCACTTTTTGTTTGCAAGCGCGTGCGAGCAAGACGGCACGAC
CGGCAAACGCAATTACGCTGACAAAGAGCAGACGAAGTTTTGGCCGAAAAACATCAAGGCGCCTGATACG
AATGCATTTGCAATAACAATTGCGATATTTAATATTGTTTATGAAGCTGTTTGACTTCAAAACACACAAA
AAAAAAAATAAAACAAATTATTTGAAAGAGAATTAGGAATCGGACAGCTTATCGTTACGGGCTAACAGCA
CACCGAGACGAAATAGCTTACCTGACGTCACAGCCTCTGGAAGAACTGCCGCCAAGCAGAGAGAGAGAGA
AAAAGAGGGAGAGCAGCTTAGACCGCATGTGCTTGTGTGTGAGGCGTCTCTCTCTTCGTCTCCTGTTTGC
GCAAACGCATAGACTGCACTGAGAAAATCGATTACCTATTTTTTATGAATGAATATTTGCACTATTACTA
TTCAAAACTATTAAGATAGCAATCACATTCAATAGCCAAATACTATACCACCTGAGCGATGCAACGAAAT
GATCAATTTGAGCAAAAATGCTGCATATTTAGGACGGCATCATTATAGAAATGCTTCTTGCTGTGTACTT
TTCTCTCGTCTGGCAGCTGTTTCGCCGTTATTGTTAAAACCGGCTTAAGTTAGGTGTGTTTTCTACGACT
AGTGATGCCCCTACTAGAAGATGTGTGTTGCACAAATGTCCCTGAATAACCAATTTGAAGTGCAGATAGC
AGTAAACGTAAGCTAATATGAATATTATTTAACTGTAATGTTTTAATATCGCTGGACATTACTAATAAAC
CCACTATAAACACATGTACATATGTATGTTTTGGCATACAATGAGTAGTTGGGGAAAAAATGTGTAAAAG
CACCGTGACCATCACAGCATAAAGATAACCAGCTGAAGTATCGAATATGAGTAACCCCCAAATTGAATCA
CATGCCGCAACTGATAGGACCCATGGAAGTACACTCTTCATGGCGATATACAAGACACACACAAGCACGA
ACACCCAGTTGCGGAGGAAATTCTCCGTAAATGAAAACCCAATCGGCGAACAATTCATACCCATATATGG
TAAAAGTTTTGAACGCGACTTGAGAGCGGAGAGCATTGCGGCTGATAAGGTTTTAGCGCTAAGCGGGCTT
TATAAAACGGGCTGCGGGACCAGTTTTCATATCACTACCGTTTGAGTTCTTGTGCTGTGTGGATACTCCT
CCCGACACAAAGCCGCTCCATCAGCCAGCAGTCGTCTAATCCAGAGACCCCGGATCGGGGTACCAACATG
GACGCACAAACACGACGACGTGAGCGTCGCGCTGAGAAACAAGCTCAATGGAAAGCTGCAAACGGTGGAT
CTCCTCCACATATGGCTTACCCATACGATGTTCCAGATTACGCTCCTCCAAGCTTGATGGCTTCTCTATA
CGTCGGTGATCTCCCACAGGACGTCAACGAATCGGGACTTTTTGACAAGTTCTCGTCTGCTAGTCCAGTG
CTGTCCATTCGTGTCTGCCGCGATGTGATTACCCGTCGCTCGTTGGGCTATGCCTACGTCAACTTCCAGC
AGCCAGCCGATGCTGAGCGTGCTTTGGACACCATGAACTTTGACCTGGTTCGCAACAAGCCCATTCGCAT
TATGTGGTCTCAGCGTGATCCGTCTCTTCGTCGCTCCGGTGTGGGCAACGTGTTCATCAAGAACTTAGAT
AGGGCCATCGACAACAAGGCAATCTACGACACTTTCTCCGCCTTCGGCAACATTTTAAGCTGCAAGGTAG
CCACCGATGAAAAGGGCAACTCAAAGGGCTATGGATTCGTCCACTTCGAGACCGAGGAGGCCGCAAACAC
GTCCATCGACAAAGTCAATGGCATGTTGCTTAACGGCAAGAAGGTCTACGTGGGTAAGTTCATCCCGCGC
AAGGAGCGCGAGAAGGAGCTGGGCGAGAAGGCTAAGCTCTTCACCAATGTATATGTGAAGAACTTCACTG
AGGATTTCGACGATGAAAAACTGAAGGAATTCTTTGAGCCCTACGGCAAGATAACCAGCTACAAGGTCAT
GTCCAAGGAGGATGGCAAGAGCAAGGGCTTCGGATTCGTTGCATTCGAGACAACAGAGGCTGCTGAGGCG
GCCGTTCAGGCTCTCAATGGCAAGGACATGGGAGAGGGCAAGTCCCTGTACGTGGCTCGTGCCCAGAAGA
AGGCCGAACGCCAGCAGGAGCTGAAGCGCAAGTTCGAGGAACTGAAGCAGAAGCGTCACGAGTCAGTGTT
CGGCGTTAACTTGTACGTTAAGAACCTGGACGACACAATCGATGACGATCGTCTGCGCATCGCGTTCTCT
CCATACGGCAACATCACATCGGCCAAGGTCATGACCGATGAGGAGGGTCGCTCCAAGGGATTCGGCTTCG
TGTGCTTCAATGCCGCAAGCGAGGCTACCTGCGCCGTCACCGAGCTGAACGGTCGCGTCGTCGGCAGTAA
GCCGTTGTACGTTGCTTTGGCCCAAAGGAAGGAGGAGCGCAAGGCTCATCTCGCCTCGCAGTACATGCGT
CACATGACCGGCATGCGTATGCAGCAGCTGGGACAGATCTACCAGCCCAACGCGGCTAGCGGCTTCTTTG
TGCCGACCCTTCCGTCAAATCAGCGTTTCTTCGGTTCCCAGGTGGCCACTCAGATGAGAAACACACCCCG
CTGGGTGCCCCAGGTGCGTCCCCCAGCAGCCATACAGGGTGTCCAGGCCGGAGCTGCCGCTGCTGGTGGC
TTCCAGGGCACAGCCGGTGCGGTGCCCACTCAGTTCCGTTCGGCTGCTGCTGGCGCTCGCGGGGCACAGC
CTCAGGTGCAGGGCACACACGCCGCCGCTGCTGCGGCTAACAACATGCGCAACACTGGAGCACGCGCTAT
TACTGGCCAGCAAACTGCAGCACCCAACATGCAGATCCCCGGAGCCCAAATCGCTGGCGGTGCCCAGCAG
CGTACTTCCAACTATAAGTACACCTCAAACATGCGTAATCCTCCAGTGCCACAGTTGCATCAGACCCAGC
CAATTCCACAGCAATTGCAAGGAAAGAATTCTGAGAAGCTCATTGCCTCGTTGCTGGCCAACGCCAAGCC
GCAGGAGCAGAAACAGATCCTGGGCGAGCGTCTGTATCCGATGATTGAACATATGCACGCCAATTTGGCT
GGTAAGATCACCGGCATGTTGTTGGAGATCGAAAACTCTGAGCTCTTGCACATGATCGAGGATCAGGAGG
CCCTTAAGGCCAAGGTGGAGGAGGCTGTGGCCGTGCTTCAGGTGCACCGCGTCACCGAGCCCGCCAACTC
GAGTCTAGAGGGCCCGCGGTTCGAAGGTAAGCCTATCCCTAACCCTCTCCTCGGTCTCGATTCTACGCGT
ACCGGTCATCATCACCATCACCATTGAGTTTAAACCCGCTGATCAGCCTCGACTGTGCCTTCTAAGGCCT
GAGCTCGCTGATCAGCCTCGATCGAGGATCCAGACATGATAAGATACATTGATGAGTTTGGACAAACCAC
AACTAGAATGCAGTGAAAAAAATGCTTTATTTGTGAAATTTGTGATGCTATTGCTTTATTTGTAACCATT
ATAAGCTGCAATAAACAAGTTAACAACAACAATTGCATTCATTTTATGTTTCAGGTTCAGGGGGAGGTGT
GGGAGGTTTTTTAAAGCAAGTAAAACCTCTACAAATGTGGTATGGCTGATTATGATCAGTCGACCGATGC
CCTTGAGAGCCTTCAACCCAGTCAGCTCCTTCCGGTGGGCGCGGGGCATGACTATCGTCGCCGCACTTAT
GACTGTCTTCTTTATCATGCAACTCGTAGGACAGGTGCCGGCAGCGCTCTGGGTCATTTTCGGCGAGGAC
CGCTTTCGCTGGAGCGCGACGATGATCGGCCTGTCGCTTGCGGTATTCGGAATCTTGCACGCCCTCGCTC
AAGCCTTCGTCACTGGTCCCGCCACCAAACGTTTCGGCGAGAAGCAGGCCATTATCGCCGGCATGGCGGC
CGACGCGCTGGGCTACGTCTTGCTGGCGTTCGCGACGCGAGGCTGGATGGCCTTCCCCATTATGATTCTT
CTCGCTTCCGGCGGCATCGGGATGCCCGCGTTGCAGGCCATGCTGTCCAGGCAGGTAGATGACGACCATC
AGGGACAGCTTCAAGGATCGCTCGCGGCTCTTACCAGCCAGCAAAAGGCCAGGAACCGTAAAAAGGCCGC
GTTGCTGGCGTTTTTCCATAGGCTCCGCCCCCCTGACGAGCATCACAAAAATCGACGCTCAAGTCAGAGG
TGGCGAAACCCGACAGGACTATAAAGATACCAGGCGTTTCCCCCTGGAAGCTCCCTCGTGCGCTCTCCTG
TTCCGACCCTGCCGCTTACCGGATACCTGTCCGCCTTTCTCCCTTCGGGAAGCGTGGCGCTTTCTCAATG
CTCACGCTGTAGGTATCTCAGTTCGGTGTAGGTCGTTCGCTCCAAGCTGGGCTGTGTGCACGAACCCCCC
GTTCAGCCCGACCGCTGCGCCTTATCCGGTAACTATCGTCTTGAGTCCAACCCGGTAAGACACGACTTAT
CGCCACTGGCAGCAGCCACTGGTAACAGGATTAGCAGAGCGAGGTATGTAGGCGGTGCTACAGAGTTCTT
GAAGTGGTGGCCTAACTACGGCTACACTAGAAGGACAGTATTTGGTATCTGCGCTCTGCTGAAGCCAGTT
ACCTTCGGAAAAAGAGTTGGTAGCTCTTGATCCGGCAAACAAACCACCGCTGGTAGCGGTGGTTTTTTTG
TTTGCAAGCAGCAGATTACGCGCAGAAAAAAAGGATCTCAAGAAGATCCTTTGATCTTTTCTACGGGGTC
TGACGCTCAGTGGAACGAAAACTCACGTTAAGGGATTTTGGTCATGAGATTATCAAAAAGGATCTTCACC
TAGATCCTTTTAAATTAAAAATGAAGTTTTAAATCAATCTAAAGTATATATGAGTAAACTTGGTCTGACA
GTTACCAATGCTTAATCAGTGAGGCACCTATCTCAGCGATCTGTCTATTTCGTTCATCCATAGTTGCCTG
ACTCCCCGTCGTGTAGATAACTACGATACGGGAGGGCTTACCATCTGGCCCCAGTGCTGCAATGATACCG
CGAGACCCACGCTCACCGGCTCCAGATTTATCAGCAATAAACCAGCCAGCCGGAAGGGCCGAGCGCAGAA
GTGGTCCTGCAACTTTATCCGCCTCCATCCAGTCTATTAATTGTTGCCGGGAAGCTAGAGTAAGTAGTTC
GCCAGTTAATAGTTTGCGCAACGTTGTTGCCATTGCTGCAGGCATCGTGGTGTCACGCTCGTCGTTTGGT
ATGGCTTCATTCAGCTCCGGTTCCCAACGATCAAGGCGAGTTACATGATCCCCCATGTTGTGCAAAAAAG
CGGTTAGCTCCTTCGGTCCTCCGATCGTTGTCAGAAGTAAGTTGGCCGCAGTGTTATCACTCATGGTTAT
GGCAGCACTGCATAATTCTCTTACTGTCATGCCATCCGTAAGATGCTTTTCTGTGACTGGTGAGTACTCA
ACCAAGTCATTCTGAGAATAGTGTATGCGGCGACCGAGTTGCTCTTGCCCGGCGTCAACACGGGATAATA
CCGCGCCACATAGCAGAACTTTAAAAGTGCTCATCATTGGAAAACGTTCTTCGGGGCGAAAACTCTCAAG
GATCTTACCGCTGTTGAGATCCAGTTCGATGTAACCCACTCGTGCACCCAACTGATCTTCAGCATCTTTT
ACTTTCACCAGCGTTTCTGGGTGAGCAAAAACAGGAAGGCAAAATGCCGCAAAAAAGGGAATAAGGGCGA
CACGGAAATGTTGAATACTCATACTCTTCCTTTTTCAATATTATTGAAGCATTTATCAGGGTTATTGTCT
CATGAGCGGATACATATTTGAATGTATTTAGAAAAATAAACAAATAGGGGTTCCGCGCACATTTCCCCGA
AAAGTGCCACCTGACGTCTAAGAAACCATTATTATCATGACATTAACCTATAAAAATAGGCGTATCACGA
GGCCCTTTCGT
